>Addgene plasmid #12818 | DCT.VV.Orf130 | addgene partial sequence | sequence record 19207 | T7 5'-TAATACGACTCACTATAGGG-3'
GTACCGAGCTCGGATCCAGTACCCTTCACCGAATTCCAGCTGACCACC
[531 nt withheld, positions 49-579]
TGAGCAATTCCCGGGGATCCGAATAAAGGGTCAAGACAATTCTGCAGATATCCAGCACAGTGGCGGCCGC
TCGAGTCTAGAGGGCCCGCGGTTCGAAGGTAAGCCTATCCCTAACCCTCTCCTCGGTCTCGATTCTACGC
GTACGGGTCATCATCACCATCACCATTGAGTTTAAACC
