[The description below was written by a language model from this plasmid's Addgene catalogue record.]
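Description:
DCT.VV.Orf130 is a mammalian expression plasmid built on the commercial pcDNA 3.1D V5-His-TOPO backbone (about 5.5 kb without insert) and carrying a 534 bp open reading frame from vaccinia virus, designated VV.Orf130 within its library and alternatively named VV_WR_020. The insert is recorded as flanked by intact BamHI sites on both sides and can be sequenced from the upstream T7 primer site. The plasmid is maintained at high copy in E. coli under ampicillin selection, and it carries a neomycin resistance marker that allows G418 selection of transfected mammalian cells. No feature table accompanies the record, so the promoter and tag configuration are not explicitly stated. Vectors of this family normally drive the insert from the CMV immediate-early promoter and offer C-terminal V5 and polyhistidine tags, but whether the viral ORF is in frame with those tags here is not recorded.

The construct is one member of a library of individually cloned vaccinia virus ORFs, assembled for a study that identified poxvirus CD8+ T cell determinants to support the design and characterization of smallpox vaccines. In such a screen, each viral gene is expressed in isolation in mammalian cells so that T cell recognition can be traced to a particular gene product. The plasmid and insert names are meaningful only within this library, and the corresponding ORF names in the Copenhagen and WR strains are given in a supplementary spreadsheet. The plasmid was made for screening, so its sequence may differ from the canonical gene sequence and should be checked against the available quality-control sequencing data.
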