Addgene plasmid #12818: DCT.VV.Orf130
Purpose: This plasmid was designed for screening purposes and may contain discrepancies relative to the current canonical GenBank version of the gene.
Depositing lab: Jack Bennink & Jon Yewdell. Depositing organization: National Institute of Allergy and Infectious Diseases (NIAID). Publication: Identification of poxvirus CD8+ T cell determinants to enable rational design and characterization of smallpox vaccines. Tscharke DC, Karupiah G, Zhou J, Palmore T, Irvine KR, Haeryfar SM, Williams S, Sidney J, Sette A, Bennink JR, Yewdell JW. J Exp Med. 2005 January 3; 201(1): 95–104. 10.1084/jem.20041912 PubMed 15623576.
Backbone
  Vector backbone: pcDNA 3.1D V5-His-TOPO
  Backbone manufacturer: Invitrogen
  Backbone size w/o insert (bp): 5514
  Vector type: Mammalian Expression
  Selectable markers: Neomycin (select with G418)
Growth in bacteria
  Bacterial resistance: Ampicillin, 100 μg/mL
  Growth temperature: 37°C
  Growth strain: DH5alpha
  Copy number: High Copy
Gene/Insert
  Gene/Insert name: VV.Orf130 (alt name: VV_WR_020)
  Species: Vaccinia Virus
  Insert size (bp): 534
  Cloning method: Restriction Enzyme; 5′ cloning site BamHI (not destroyed); 3′ cloning site BamHI (not destroyed)
  Sequencing primers: 5′ Universal T7
Terms and licenses: Academic/Nonprofit Terms; Industry Terms: Not Available to Industry
Depositor comments: Please see the Vaccinia kit page ( https://www.addgene.org/vvorf/ ) for more information. The kit page contains the supplemental VVOrfData spreadsheet, which includes important information about this plasmid. The plasmid and insert names provided here relate only to this library. The name of the ORF (if present) in VACV strain Copenhagen and the name of the ORF (if annotated) in VACV strain WR sequence can be found in VVOrfData spreadsheet. Please note that the amino acid sequence given for each ORF in the spreadsheet may contain some errors. Additionally, changes from the expected sequence may be present in these plasmids. Please see Addgene's quality control sequence and sequencing notes in the VVOrfData spreadsheet before ordering this plasmid.
How to cite: DCT.VV.Orf130 was a gift from Jack Bennink & Jon Yewdell (Addgene plasmid # 12818 ; http://n2t.net/addgene:12818 ; RRID:Addgene_12818)
